Addgene plasmid #123416: TRBV5-4
Purpose: construction of TCR
Depositing lab: Catherine Wu. Depositing organization: Dana-Farber Cancer Institute. Publication: A cloning and expression system to probe T-cell receptor specificity and assess functional avidity to neoantigens. Hu Z, Anandappa AJ, Sun J, Kim J, Leet DE, Bozym DJ, Chen C, Williams L, Shukla SA, Zhang W, Tabbaa D, Steelman S, Olive O, Livak KJ, Kishi H, Muraguchi A, Guleria I, Stevens J, Lane WJ, Burkhardt UE, Fritsch EF, Neuberg D, Ott PA, Keskin DB, Hacohen N, Wu CJ. Blood. 2018 Nov 1;132(18):1911-1921. doi: 10.1182/blood-2018-04-843763. Epub 2018 Aug 27. PubMed 30150207.
Backbone
  Vector backbone: pUC57-kanamycin
  Vector type: Bacterial Expression
Growth in bacteria
  Bacterial resistance: Kanamycin, 50 μg/mL
  Growth temperature: 37°C
  Growth strain: DH5alpha
  Copy number: High Copy
Gene/Insert
  Gene/Insert name: TRBV5-4
  Species: H. sapiens (human)
  Mutation: WT
  Entrez Gene: TRBV5-4 (a.k.a. TCRBV5S4, TCRBV5S6A3N2T, TRBV54)
  Cloning method: Unknown
Terms and licenses: Academic/Nonprofit Terms; Industry Terms: Not Available to Industry
Depositor comments: Cloning Method: Golden Gate.
How to cite: TRBV5-4 was a gift from Catherine Wu (Addgene plasmid # 123416 ; http://n2t.net/addgene:123416 ; RRID:Addgene_123416)
