[The description below was written by a language model from this plasmid's Addgene catalogue record and pLannotate feature annotations shown in this document.]
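Description:
TRBV5-4 is a small (about 3.4 kb) bacterial cloning plasmid built on the pUC57-kanamycin backbone that carries the wild-type human T-cell receptor beta variable gene segment TRBV5-4. It is propagated in E. coli at high copy number from a ColE1/pUC-type origin and selected with kanamycin through the aph(3')-Ia (KanR) gene. The remaining backbone annotations are typical pUC remnants: a lac promoter with its operator and CAP binding site, fragments of lacZα and lacI, and short vestiges of rop and the bom region. Although the catalogue lists it as a bacterial expression vector, nothing in the record suggests the insert is meant to be expressed in bacteria. The plasmid appears to serve as a storage and donor vector for a DNA part.

The automated feature table labels the variable-region insert as a fragment of TRBV5-6 rather than TRBV5-4. This most likely reflects a best-hit match to a closely related member of the TRBV5 family, but the record cannot settle the point, so the catalogue identity is taken as given. Immediately downstream on the same strand, the annotation also detects a TRAC (TCR alpha constant region) coding sequence, which the catalogue entry does not mention, and the record does not explain its role in the design. No eukaryotic promoter, tag or reporter is annotated.

The stated purpose is construction of TCRs, and the depositor notes Golden Gate as the cloning method. This is consistent with use as one module in a library of V-segment plasmids, from which a chosen fragment is combined with other TCR pieces by type IIS restriction-ligation to assemble full-length receptors for testing antigen specificity and functional avidity.
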