Features (pLannotate 1.2.2; 11 found; start..end, strand, type, name):
     57..214     -  CDS            lacZα (fragment): LacZα fragment of β-galactosidase; lacZ fragment
    268..591     +  CDS            TRBV5-6 (fragment): TVB56_HUMAN - Also known as TCRBV5S2 From Homo sapiens (Human).
    654..1061    +  CDS            TRAC: TRAC_HUMAN - Also known as TCRA. Experimental evidence at protein level: Swiss-Prot protein existence level 1. Constant region of T cell receptor (TR) alpha chain (PubMed:24600447). Alpha-beta T cell receptors are antigen specific receptors which are essential to the immune response and are present on the cell surface of T lymphocytes. Recognize peptide-major histocompatibility (MH) (pMH) complexes that are displayed by antigen presenting cells (APC), a prerequisite for efficient T cell adaptive immunity against pathogens (PubMed:25493333). Binding of alpha-beta TR to pMH complex initiates TR-
   1167..1183    -  protein_bind   lac operator: The lac repressor binds to the lac operator to inhibit transcription in E. coli. This inhibition can be relieved by adding lactose or isopropyl-β-D-thiogalactopyranoside (IPTG). lac repressor encoded by lacI
   1191..1221    -  promoter       lac promoter: promoter for the E. coli lac operon
   1236..1257    -  protein_bind   CAP binding site: CAP binding activates transcription in the presence of cAMP. E. coli catabolite activator protein
   1270..1362    -  CDS            lacI (fragment): lac repressor; lacI; The lac repressor binds to the lac operator to inhibit transcription in E. coli. This inhibition can be relieved by adding lactose or isopropyl-β-D-thiogalactopyranoside (IPTG).
   1545..2133    -  rep_origin     ori: high-copy-number ColE1/pMB1/pBR322/pUC origin of replication
   2311..3120    -  CDS            KanR: aminoglycoside phosphotransferase; aph(3')-Ia; confers resistance to kanamycin in bacteria or G418 (Geneticin®) in eukaryotes
   3227..3268    +  CDS            rop (fragment): Rop protein, which maintains plasmids at low copy number; rop
   3370..51      +  misc_feature   bom (fragment) (across the origin): basis of mobility region from pBR322
>Addgene plasmid #123416 | TRBV5-4 | addgene full sequence | sequence record 244213 | Addgene NGS Result
ATGCGGTGTGAAATACCGCACAGATGCGTAAGGAGAAAATACCGCATCAGGCGCCATTCGCCATTCAGGC
TGCGCAACTGTTGGGAAGGGCGATCGGTGCGGGCCTCTTCGCTATTACGCCAGCTGGCGAAAGGGGGATG
TGCTGCAAGGCGATTAAGTTGGGTAACGCCAGGGTTTTCCCAGTCACGACGTTGTAAAACGACGGCCAGA
GAATTCGAGCTCGGTACCTCGCGAATACATCTAGATGGGGATCCACCGGTCGCCACCATGGGCCCTGGGC
TCCTCTGCTGGGTGCTGCTTTGTCTCCTGGGAGCAGGCTCAGTGGAGACTGGAGTCACCCAAAGTCCCAC
ACACCTGATCAAAACGAGAGGACAGCAAGTGACTCTGAGATGCTCTTCTCAGTCTGGGCACAACACTGTG
TCCTGGTACCAACAGGCCCTGGGTCAGGGGCCCCAGTTTATCTTTCAGTATTATAGGGAGGAAGAGAATG
GCAGAGGAAACTTCCCTCCTAGATTCTCAGGACTCCAGTTCCCTAATTATAGCTCTGAGCTGAATGTGAA
CGCCTTGGAGCTGGACGACTCGGCCCTGTATGAGACCTAAGGTGGTGGTGGTTCTGGTTCTGGTTCTGGT
GGTGGTTCTGGTGGTGGTCTCTTGACCCTGCCGTGTACCAGCTGAGAGACTCTAAATCCAGTGACAAGTC
TGTCTGCCTATTCACCGATTTTGATTCTCAAACAAATGTGTCACAAAGTAAGGATTCTGATGTGTATATC
ACAGACAAAACTGTGCTAGACATGAGGTCTATGGACTTCAAGAGCAACAGTGCTGTGGCCTGGAGCAACA
AATCTGACTTTGCATGTGCAAACGCCTTCAACAACAGCATTATTCCAGAAGACACCTTCTTCCCCAGCCC
AGAAAGTTCCTGTGATGTCAAGCTGGTCGAGAAAAGCTTTGAAACAGATACGAACCTAAACTTTCAAAAC
CTGTCAGTGATTGGGTTCCGAATCCTCCTCCTGAAAGTGGCCGGGTTTAATCTGCTCATGACGCTGCGGC
TGTGGTCCAGCTAAAGCGGCCGCGTCGACAATCAAATCGGATCCCGGGCCCGTCGACTGCAGAGGCCTGC
ATGCAAGCTTGGTGTAATCATGGTCATAGCTGTTTCCTGTGTGAAATTGTTATCCGCTCACAATTCCACA
CAACATACGAGCCGGAAGCATAAAGTGTAAAGCCTGGGGTGCCTAATGAGTGAGCTAACTCACATTAATT
GCGTTGCGCTCACTGCCCGCTTTCCAGTCGGGAAACCTGTCGTGCCAGCTGCATTAATGAATCGGCCAAC
GCGCGGGGAGAGGCGGTTTGCGTATTGGGCGCTCTTCCGCTTCCTCGCTCACTGACTCGCTGCGCTCGGT
CGTTCGGCTGCGGCGAGCGGTATCAGCTCACTCAAAGGCGGTAATACGGTTATCCACAGAATCAGGGGAT
AACGCAGGAAAGAACATGTGAGCAAAAGGCCAGCAAAAGGCCAGGAACCGTAAAAAGGCCGCGTTGCTGG
CGTTTTTCCATAGGCTCCGCCCCCCTGACGAGCATCACAAAAATCGACGCTCAAGTCAGAGGTGGCGAAA
CCCGACAGGACTATAAAGATACCAGGCGTTTCCCCCTGGAAGCTCCCTCGTGCGCTCTCCTGTTCCGACC
CTGCCGCTTACCGGATACCTGTCCGCCTTTCTCCCTTCGGGAAGCGTGGCGCTTTCTCATAGCTCACGCT
GTAGGTATCTCAGTTCGGTGTAGGTCGTTCGCTCCAAGCTGGGCTGTGTGCACGAACCCCCCGTTCAGCC
CGACCGCTGCGCCTTATCCGGTAACTATCGTCTTGAGTCCAACCCGGTAAGACACGACTTATCGCCACTG
GCAGCAGCCACTGGTAACAGGATTAGCAGAGCGAGGTATGTAGGCGGTGCTACAGAGTTCTTGAAGTGGT
GGCCTAACTACGGCTACACTAGAAGAACAGTATTTGGTATCTGCGCTCTGCTGAAGCCAGTTACCTTCGG
AAAAAGAGTTGGTAGCTCTTGATCCGGCAAACAAACCACCGCTGGTAGCGGTGGTTTTTTTGTTTGCAAG
CAGCAGATTACGCGCAGAAAAAAAGGATCTCAAGAAGATCCTTTGATCTTTTCTACGGGGTCTGACGCTC
AGTGGAACGAAAACTCACGTTAAGGGATTTTGGTCATGAGATTATCAAAAAGGATCTTCACCTAGATCCT
TTTAAATTAAAAATGAAGTTTTAAATCAAGCCCAATCTGAATAATGTTACAACCAATTAACCAATTCTGA
TTAGAAAAACTCATCGAGCATCAAATGAAACTGCAATTTATTCATATCAGGATTATCAATACCATATTTT
TGAAAAAGCCGTTTCTGTAATGAAGGAGAAAACTCACCGAGGCAGTTCCATAGGATGGCAAGATCCTGGT
ATCGGTCTGCGATTCCGACTCGTCCAACATCAATACAACCTATTAATTTCCCCTCGTCAAAAATAAGGTT
ATCAAGTGAGAAATCACCATGAGTGACGACTGAATCCGGTGAGAATGGCAAAAGTTTATGCATTTCTTTC
CAGACTTGTTCAACAGGCCAGCCATTACGCTCGTCATCAAAATCACTCGCATCAACCAAACCGTTATTCA
TTCGTGATTGCGCCTGAGCGAGACGAAATACGCGATCGCTGTTAAAAGGACAATTACAAACAGGAATCGA
ATGCAACCGGCGCAGGAACACTGCCAGCGCATCAACAATATTTTCACCTGAATCAGGATATTCTTCTAAT
ACCTGGAATGCTGTTTTTCCGGGGATCGCAGTGGTGAGTAACCATGCATCATCAGGAGTACGGATAAAAT
GCTTGATGGTCGGAAGAGGCATAAATTCCGTCAGCCAGTTTAGTCTGACCATCTCATCTGTAACATCATT
GGCAACGCTACCTTTGCCATGTTTCAGAAACAACTCTGGCGCATCGGGCTTCCCATACAAGCGATAGATT
GTCGCACCTGATTGCCCGACATTATCGCGAGCCCATTTATACCCATATAAATCAGCATCCATGTTGGAAT
TTAATCGCGGCCTCGACGTTTCCCGTTGAATATGGCTCATAACACCCCTTGTATTACTGTTTATGTAAGC
AGACAGTTTTATTGTTCATGATGATATATTTTTATCTTGTGCAATGTAACATCAGAGATTTTGAGACACG
GGCCAGAGCTGCATCGCGCGTTTCGGTGATGACGGTGAAAACCTCTGACACATGCAGCTCCCGGAGACGG
TCACAGCTTGTCTGTAAGCGGATGCCGGGAGCAGACAAGCCCGTCAGGGCGCGTCAGCGGGTGTTGGCGG
GTGTCGGGGCTGGCTTAACTATGCGGCATCAGAGCAGATTGTACTGAGAGTGCACCAT
